>Addgene plasmid #148088 | pAc5.1B-lambdaN-HA-DmPAN3-W707AG711EV765R-dsRNAres_Y | depositor full sequence | sequence record 290535 | Full Sequence
CTTCAAGGAATTAATTCTATATTCTAAAAACACAAATGATACTTCTAAAAAAAATCATGAATGGCATCAA
CTCTGAATCAAATCTTTGCAGATGCACCTACTTCTCATTTCCACTGTCACATCATTTTTCCAGATCTCGC
TGCCTGTTATGTGGCCCACAAACCAAGACACGTTTTATGGCCATTAAAGCTGGCTGATCGTCGCCAAACA
CCAAATACATATCAATATGTACATTCGAGAAAGAAGCGATCAAAGAAGCGTCTTCGGGCGAGTAGGAGAA
TGCGGAGGAGAAGGAGAACGAGCTGATCTAGTATCTCTCCACAATCCAATGCCAACTGACCAACTGGCCA
TATTCGGAGCAATTTGAAGCCAATTTCCATCGCCTGGCGATCGCTCCATTCTTGGCTATATGTTTTTCAC
CGTTCCCGGGGCCATTTTCAAAGACTCGTCGGTAAGATAAGATTGTGTCACTCGCTGTCTCTCTTCATTT
GTCGAAGAATGCTGAGGAATTTCGCGATGACGTCGGCGAGTATTTTGAAGAATGAGAATAATTTGTATTT
ATACGAAAATCAGTTAGTGGAATTTTCTACAAAAACATGTTATCTATAGATAATTTTGTTGCAAAATATG
TTGACTATGACAAAGATTGTATGTATATACCTTTAATGTATTCTCATTTTCTTATGTATTTATAATGGCA
ATGATGATACTGATGATATTTTAAGATGATGCCAGACCACAGGCTGATTTCTGCGTCTTTTGCCGAACGC
AGTGCATGTGCGGTTGTTGTTTTTTGGAATAGTTTCAATTTTCGGACTGTCCGCTTTGATTTCAGTTTCT
TGGCTTATTCAAAAAGCAAAGTAAAGCCAAAAAAGCGAGATGGCAATACCAAATGCGGCAAAACGGTAGT
GGAAGGAAAGGGGTGCGGGGCAGCGGAAGGAAGGGTGGGGCGGGGCGTGGCGGGGTCTGTGGCTGGGCGC
GACGTCACCGACGTTGGAGCCACTCCTTTGACCATGTGTGCGTGTGTGTATTATTCGTGTCTCGCCACTC
GCCGGTTGTTTTTTTCTTTTTATCTCGCTCTCTCTAGCGCCATCTCGTACGCATGCTCAACGCACCGCAT
GTTGCCGTGTCCTTTATGCGTCATTTTGGCTCGAAATAGGCAATTATTTAAACAAAGATTAGTCAACGAA
AACGCTAAAATAAATAAGTCTACAATATGGTTACTTATTGCCATGTGTGTGCAGCCAACGATAGCAACAA
AAGCAACAACACAGTGGCTTTCCCTCTTTCACTTTTTGTTTGCAAGCGCGTGCGAGCAAGACGGCACGAC
CGGCAAACGCAATTACGCTGACAAAGAGCAGACGAAGTTTTGGCCGAAAAACATCAAGGCGCCTGATACG
AATGCATTTGCAATAACAATTGCGATATTTAATATTGTTTATGAAGCTGTTTGACTTCAAAACACACAAA
AAAAAAAATAAAACAAATTATTTGAAAGAGAATTAGGAATCGGACAGCTTATCGTTACGGGCTAACAGCA
CACCGAGACGAAATAGCTTACCTGACGTCACAGCCTCTGGAAGAACTGCCGCCAAGCAGAGAGAGAGAGA
AAAAGAGGGAGAGCAGCTTAGACCGCATGTGCTTGTGTGTGAGGCGTCTCTCTCTTCGTCTCCTGTTTGC
GCAAACGCATAGACTGCACTGAGAAAATCGATTACCTATTTTTTATGAATGAATATTTGCACTATTACTA
TTCAAAACTATTAAGATAGCAATCACATTCAATAGCCAAATACTATACCACCTGAGCGATGCAACGAAAT
GATCAATTTGAGCAAAAATGCTGCATATTTAGGACGGCATCATTATAGAAATGCTTCTTGCTGTGTACTT
TTCTCTCGTCTGGCAGCTGTTTCGCCGTTATTGTTAAAACCGGCTTAAGTTAGGTGTGTTTTCTACGACT
AGTGATGCCCCTACTAGAAGATGTGTGTTGCACAAATGTCCCTGAATAACCAATTTGAAGTGCAGATAGC
AGTAAACGTAAGCTAATATGAATATTATTTAACTGTAATGTTTTAATATCGCTGGACATTACTAATAAAC
CCACTATAAACACATGTACATATGTATGTTTTGGCATACAATGAGTAGTTGGGGAAAAAATGTGTAAAAG
CACCGTGACCATCACAGCATAAAGATAACCAGCTGAAGTATCGAATATGAGTAACCCCCAAATTGAATCA
CATGCCGCAACTGATAGGACCCATGGAAGTACACTCTTCATGGCGATATACAAGACACACACAAGCACGA
ACACCCAGTTGCGGAGGAAATTCTCCGTAAATGAAAACCCAATCGGCGAACAATTCATACCCATATATGG
TAAAAGTTTTGAACGCGACTTGAGAGCGGAGAGCATTGCGGCTGATAAGGTTTTAGCGCTAAGCGGGCTT
TATAAAACGGGCTGCGGGACCAGTTTTCATATCACTACCGTTTGAGTTCTTGTGCTGTGTGGATACTCCT
CCCGACACAAAGCCGCTCCATCAGCCAGCAGTCGTCTAATCCAGAGACCCCGGATCGGGGTACCAACATG
GACGCACAAACACGACGACGTGAGCGTCGCGCTGAGAAACAAGCTCAATGGAAAGCTGCAAACGGTGGAT
CTCCTCCACATATGGCTTACCCATACGATGTTCCAGATTACGCTCCTCCAAGCTTGAATTCTATGTGTTC
CACATACGGCCTGCTTTCATTCGAATTCTCGGACACCGCCGCCATGGACCCGATCTTTTTTTCCCCGACC
AACGGCATTCCCAGTGAATCGAAGCTGGCTACATACATGAACCGCCAAAACGTGGCTACGCCCTCCGGAT
ACGGTTTGAACAATGGATTTAGTCTTCTCAACCTGGACTCCCCGCTCAACAAGAAAAGCCAAGTGACCCC
CCAATCCCCGGAATTTATCCCCACCCGTCTCGGATCCACCCCGAATTTTTACGCCCCGTACCATAATGCC
CCGATGCAGCTATCGAACGGACTGAACGGAGTGAACGGTCTAACGGCTGCTGCTGCTGCGGCCGCCGCCG
CTGCTGCTGCTGCTGCTGCTGCCGTCCCGAGCAGCACCAGTTCCGCCAGCAGCGCTTCCGTCACGATTTC
CAAGACCGCTAATGGCGGAGCTAGCATGCTGGCTTTGCAGAAAACGGCTAGCATTGCTTCAGTTACGATT
GCCCAGCAACAACCGCAACACCCGCAAAAGCAACAGCAACACCCCCCCTCCGTCGGAGGCGGCGCCGTCA
GCGCTGCTAGCGCTCCGATCGCTATCTCGGGAGCCCCGCCCAACCCGGCTGCGGCCCCCTTTGTGTCCTC
CATGAGCGCCCAAACCCCCTTGAAAGGACGAGGAGCTATGATGCGTCAAGAGTCGCCGACCGCTGCTATG
ATCTCCGGAGCCGGTCCGGGCGAAAAATCGCCACCGCACGGGATGACGCCGCACGGAGCATCGCCCATAC
CATCAGCGCTGCCCACCAGCGTGCACCAGGAGAACGTAGGCGGCACCATATACTTCTATCCGACTGCCAA
CGCACAGAACAGCCAGCCCGTCGTCAATTCCATGGTGGTGGATGGAACGCATCCGGCTCTCCATGGCGTG
AGTGCTGTGGCGCCGATGAGTGCGGGCGTTCCGGCGGCCATGATGTACACGGGGCATGTGTATCCGGGAC
CGTCCTCCAACGTGGTCACCATGCAGCCAAAGACGCTGCTGGAGTCGGCCTTCTTTATGCCCGACGAGAT
GCGCGCCGAAGTCCTCGCCCGCAACGAGATCTCTAACCTGATCATGGACGCAGCGGAGGCTGCGCAGCAC
GCTCTACCGCTGGAGGTGGAGAACTACCATGCCCTGTATCCACTGGAACCGCCGGCGCAGCCGTTGCACG
CCAAGCTCACGTTCCCCGCCACCACTTATAGGGCCACGCACAACACGACGGGCTACAAGTACTGCCTGCG
AAGAATACATGGTTTCCGCCTGCAGTCGACCAAGTGCATGACGCTGGTGGAGATGTGGAAGAAGCTGCAG
CACACGAATGTGGTACAACTGCGTGAGGTGTTCACGACGAAAGCATTTGGTGATAACTCTTTAGTATTAG
TGTACGACTATCATCCCGGCTCACAAACATTACTGGCCAAATACTTCACTCCGGCGCCAGAGACCAACGG
GTACACTGATCCATTCCAAGGCGAGGCCCGCCCCTTCAGTCATAAGAGTAACATGCAGCGAACGAGCAAT
GGACCGCTGCTACCGGAGGCCACCATCTGGTCGATCATCATGCAGCTGACCGCCGGCTTAAAAGCCATCC
ACCATGCCGGTCTTGCCTGCAAGGTTCTGGATCCCACAAAGATTATAGTGACGGGCAAGCGTGTACGGTT
TAGCTCATGCTGCATTTCGGATATAACGCAATTCGATCCGAATGCATCCAATCCCTTGGCGCTGGTTAAT
ATGCATCAGCAGGACGATCTGACCGCTTTGGGTCGCTTAGTATTAGCTTTGGCCTGCCGCTGTCTTCAAT
CCGTGCAACGCGACAATGTCCAGTCCAGCATCGATATGGTCACGCGAAACTACTCCACCGATCTGCGAAA
CTTTATTGTTTACCTCTTCACCACCAATAATCGTCGCTCCGTGACCGACCTGATGCCGATGATTGGTGCC
CGCTTCTATACGCAACTGGATGCACTGCAGAGCAAAATTGATATGCAGGAGGACGAGTTGGCCAAGGAGA
TGGAGAACGGGCGGTTATATCGCATTTTGGTCAAACTTAATAGCATCAACGAGCGACCCGACTTTAATCT
GGACTGCACTGCGTCTGAGACTGAGGATAGATACATGTTGAAATTATTCCGTGATTATTTGTTCCATTCC
GTCACTGAGGATGGCCGGCCCTGGCTAGATCACGCACACATTGTACAATGCCTCAACAAGCTGGATGCTG
GCTCCATAGAGCGCGTGCAACTGATGTCCCGCGACGAGCAATCGCGACTCATCGTCTCCTATGCTGAACT
CAAGAATTGTCTGGAGAACGCCTTCTCCGAACTGATGTCAAGTGCGGCCAACTGAGCGGCCGCTCGAGTC
TAGAGGGCCCGCGGTTCGAAGGTAAGCCTATCCCTAACCCTCTCCTCGGTCTCGATTCTACGCGTACCGG
TCATCATCACCATCACCATTGAGTTTAAACCCGCTGATCAGCCTCGACTGTGCCTTCTAAGGCCTGAGCT
CGCTGATCAGCCTCGATCGAGGATCCAGACATGATAAGATACATTGATGAGTTTGGACAAACCACAACTA
GAATGCAGTGAAAAAAATGCTTTATTTGTGAAATTTGTGATGCTATTGCTTTATTTGTAACCATTATAAG
CTGCAATAAACAAGTTAACAACAACAATTGCATTCATTTTATGTTTCAGGTTCAGGGGGAGGTGTGGGAG
GTTTTTTAAAGCAAGTAAAACCTCTACAAATGTGGTATGGCTGATTATGATCAGTCGACCGATGCCCTTG
AGAGCCTTCAACCCAGTCAGCTCCTTCCGGTGGGCGCGGGGCATGACTATCGTCGCCGCACTTATGACTG
TCTTCTTTATCATGCAACTCGTAGGACAGGTGCCGGCAGCGCTCTGGGTCATTTTCGGCGAGGACCGCTT
TCGCTGGAGCGCGACGATGATCGGCCTGTCGCTTGCGGTATTCGGAATCTTGCACGCCCTCGCTCAAGCC
TTCGTCACTGGTCCCGCCACCAAACGTTTCGGCGAGAAGCAGGCCATTATCGCCGGCATGGCGGCCGACG
CGCTGGGCTACGTCTTGCTGGCGTTCGCGACGCGAGGCTGGATGGCCTTCCCCATTATGATTCTTCTCGC
TTCCGGCGGCATCGGGATGCCCGCGTTGCAGGCCATGCTGTCCAGGCAGGTAGATGACGACCATCAGGGA
CAGCTTCAAGGATCGCTCGCGGCTCTTACCAGCCAGCAAAAGGCCAGGAACCGTAAAAAGGCCGCGTTGC
TGGCGTTTTTCCATAGGCTCCGCCCCCCTGACGAGCATCACAAAAATCGACGCTCAAGTCAGAGGTGGCG
AAACCCGACAGGACTATAAAGATACCAGGCGTTTCCCCCTGGAAGCTCCCTCGTGCGCTCTCCTGTTCCG
ACCCTGCCGCTTACCGGATACCTGTCCGCCTTTCTCCCTTCGGGAAGCGTGGCGCTTTCTCAATGCTCAC
GCTGTAGGTATCTCAGTTCGGTGTAGGTCGTTCGCTCCAAGCTGGGCTGTGTGCACGAACCCCCCGTTCA
GCCCGACCGCTGCGCCTTATCCGGTAACTATCGTCTTGAGTCCAACCCGGTAAGACACGACTTATCGCCA
CTGGCAGCAGCCACTGGTAACAGGATTAGCAGAGCGAGGTATGTAGGCGGTGCTACAGAGTTCTTGAAGT
GGTGGCCTAACTACGGCTACACTAGAAGGACAGTATTTGGTATCTGCGCTCTGCTGAAGCCAGTTACCTT
CGGAAAAAGAGTTGGTAGCTCTTGATCCGGCAAACAAACCACCGCTGGTAGCGGTGGTTTTTTTGTTTGC
AAGCAGCAGATTACGCGCAGAAAAAAAGGATCTCAAGAAGATCCTTTGATCTTTTCTACGGGGTCTGACG
CTCAGTGGAACGAAAACTCACGTTAAGGGATTTTGGTCATGAGATTATCAAAAAGGATCTTCACCTAGAT
CCTTTTAAATTAAAAATGAAGTTTTAAATCAATCTAAAGTATATATGAGTAAACTTGGTCTGACAGTTAC
CAATGCTTAATCAGTGAGGCACCTATCTCAGCGATCTGTCTATTTCGTTCATCCATAGTTGCCTGACTCC
CCGTCGTGTAGATAACTACGATACGGGAGGGCTTACCATCTGGCCCCAGTGCTGCAATGATACCGCGAGA
CCCACGCTCACCGGCTCCAGATTTATCAGCAATAAACCAGCCAGCCGGAAGGGCCGAGCGCAGAAGTGGT
CCTGCAACTTTATCCGCCTCCATCCAGTCTATTAATTGTTGCCGGGAAGCTAGAGTAAGTAGTTCGCCAG
TTAATAGTTTGCGCAACGTTGTTGCCATTGCTGCAGGCATCGTGGTGTCACGCTCGTCGTTTGGTATGGC
TTCATTCAGCTCCGGTTCCCAACGATCAAGGCGAGTTACATGATCCCCCATGTTGTGCAAAAAAGCGGTT
AGCTCCTTCGGTCCTCCGATCGTTGTCAGAAGTAAGTTGGCCGCAGTGTTATCACTCATGGTTATGGCAG
CACTGCATAATTCTCTTACTGTCATGCCATCCGTAAGATGCTTTTCTGTGACTGGTGAGTACTCAACCAA
GTCATTCTGAGAATAGTGTATGCGGCGACCGAGTTGCTCTTGCCCGGCGTCAACACGGGATAATACCGCG
CCACATAGCAGAACTTTAAAAGTGCTCATCATTGGAAAACGTTCTTCGGGGCGAAAACTCTCAAGGATCT
TACCGCTGTTGAGATCCAGTTCGATGTAACCCACTCGTGCACCCAACTGATCTTCAGCATCTTTTACTTT
CACCAGCGTTTCTGGGTGAGCAAAAACAGGAAGGCAAAATGCCGCAAAAAAGGGAATAAGGGCGACACGG
AAATGTTGAATACTCATACTCTTCCTTTTTCAATATTATTGAAGCATTTATCAGGGTTATTGTCTCATGA
GCGGATACATATTTGAATGTATTTAGAAAAATAAACAAATAGGGGTTCCGCGCACATTTCCCCGAAAAGT
GCCACCTGACGTCTAAGAAACCATTATTATCATGACATTAACCTATAAAAATAGGCGTATCACGAGGCCC
TTTCGT
Features (pLannotate 1.2.2; 11 found; start..end, strand, type, name):
     56..2568    +  promoter       Ac5 promoter: Drosophila melanogaster actin 5C promoter
   2588..2653    +  CDS            N (fragment): REGN_LAMBD - Experimental evidence at protein level: Swiss-Prot protein existence level 1. Plays a role as a transcriptional antitermination factor that allows the virus to initiate its lytic phase. Activates expression of the delayed viral early genes by modifying host RNA polymerase (RNAP) into a form that is resistant to termination signals. This antitermination function requires the host NusA protein which serves to stabilize the interaction between antitermination protein N and host RNA polymerase. From Escherichia phage lambda (Bacteriophage lambda).
   2678..2704    +  CDS            3xHA (fragment): three tandem HA epitope tags
   2723..5092    +  CDS            PAN3: PAN3_DROME - Experimental evidence at protein level: Swiss-Prot protein existence level 1. Regulatory subunit of the poly(A)-nuclease (PAN) deadenylation complex, one of two cytoplasmic mRNA deadenylases involved in general and miRNA-mediated mRNA turnover. PAN specifically shortens poly(A) tails of RNA and the activity is stimulated by poly(A)-binding protein (PABP). PAN deadenylation is followed by rapid degradation of the shortened mRNA tails by the CCR4-NOT complex. Deadenylated mRNAs are then degraded by two alternative mechanisms, namely exosome-mediated 3'-5' exonucleolytic degradation,
   5131..5172    +  CDS            V5 tag: epitope tag from simian virus 5
   5272..5406    -  polyA_signal   SV40 poly(A) signal: SV40 polyadenylation signal
   5429..5513    -  CDS            large T antigen (fragment): large T antigen from SV40 (simian virus 40)
   5514..5984    +  CDS            TcR (fragment): tetracycline efflux protein; tet; confers resistance to tetracycline
   6028..6616    -  rep_origin     ori: high-copy-number ColE1/pMB1/pBR322/pUC origin of replication
   6787..7647    -  CDS            AmpR: β-lactamase; bla; confers resistance to ampicillin, carbenicillin, and related antibiotics
   7648..7752    -  promoter       AmpR promoter: bla
