[The description below was written by a language model from this plasmid's Addgene catalogue record and pLannotate feature annotations shown in this document.]
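Description:
pAc5.1B-lambdaN-HA-DmPAN3-W707AG711EV765R-dsRNAres_Y is a 7,846-nt insect expression plasmid. The catalogue lists the backbone as unknown, although the name and the annotated parts point to a pAc5.1B-type vector. It is propagated in E. coli through a ColE1/pUC-type origin and selected with ampicillin via the bla gene and its own promoter. The feature annotation calls the origin high-copy, whereas the catalogue lists the plasmid as low copy. Short fragments annotated as tetracycline resistance and SV40 large T antigen appear to be non-functional backbone remnants, and no marker for selection in insect cells is annotated.

Expression is driven by the constitutive Drosophila melanogaster actin 5C promoter, with an SV40 polyadenylation signal annotated downstream of the cassette. The open reading frame begins with a short fragment of the bacteriophage lambda N protein, followed by an HA epitope tag and then Drosophila PAN3 (CG11486), the regulatory subunit of the PAN2–PAN3 poly(A)-nuclease deadenylation complex. The lambda N peptide binds BoxB RNA hairpins and is commonly used to tether a fusion protein to a BoxB-containing reporter mRNA, while the HA tag allows detection or immunoprecipitation. A vector-derived V5 tag lies downstream of the PAN3 coding region, but the record does not show whether it is translated in frame.

The insert carries three substitutions, W707A, G711E and V765R, whose functional effect the record does not state. The "dsRNAres" designation suggests a coding sequence altered to resist dsRNA-mediated knockdown, which would allow complementation in cells depleted of endogenous PAN3. The associated study concerns PAN3 dimer recruitment of PAN2 in mRNA deadenylation and decay. The depositor sequence may be theoretical or predicted.
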