Addgene plasmid #148088: pAc5.1B-lambdaN-HA-DmPAN3-W707AG711EV765R-dsRNAres_Y
Purpose: Insect Expression of DmPAN3-W707AG711EV765R-dsRNAres
Depositing lab: Elisa Izaurralde. Depositing organization: Max Planck Institute for Developmental Biology. Publication: An asymmetric PAN3 dimer recruits a single PAN2 exonuclease to mediate mRNA deadenylation and decay. Jonas S, Christie M, Peter D, Bhandari D, Loh B, Huntzinger E, Weichenrieder O, Izaurralde E. Nat Struct Mol Biol. 2014 Jul;21(7):599-608. doi: 10.1038/nsmb.2837. Epub 2014 Jun 1. PubMed 24880343.
Backbone
  Vector backbone: Unknown
  Vector type: Insect Expression
Growth in bacteria
  Bacterial resistance: Ampicillin, 100 μg/mL
  Growth temperature: 37°C
  Growth strain: DH5alpha
  Copy number: Low Copy
Gene/Insert
  Gene/Insert name: DmPAN3-W707AG711EV765R-dsRNAres
  Species: D. melanogaster (fly)
  Entrez Gene: CG11486 (a.k.a. Dmel_CG11486, Dmel\CG11486, PAN3)
  Cloning method: Unknown
Terms and licenses: Academic/Nonprofit Terms; Industry Terms: Not Available to Industry
Depositor comments: ORF extracted from NCBI: LD14901 Plasmids from this collection were made available to the research community and donated after the lab closed. Please note that the sequence provided by the depositing laboratory may be theoretical/predicted or based on Sanger sequencing results. There may be discrepancies between sequencing results obtained by Addgene and the depositor sequence. If an Addgene verified sequence is not available, please contact before placing your order to request that our lab fully sequence the plasmid.
How to cite: pAc5.1B-lambdaN-HA-DmPAN3-W707AG711EV765R-dsRNAres_Y was a gift from Elisa Izaurralde (Addgene plasmid # 148088 ; http://n2t.net/addgene:148088 ; RRID:Addgene_148088)
